>Addgene plasmid #144751 | TFORF3275 | addgene full sequence | sequence record 404349 | Addgene NGS Result
TTAATGTAGTCTTATGCAATACTCTTGTAGTCTTGCAACATGGTAACGATGAGTTAGCAACATGCCTTAC
AAGGAGAGAAAAAGCACCGTGCATGCCGATTGGTGGAAGTAAGGTGGTACGATCGTGCCTTATTAGGAAG
GCAACAGACGGGTCTGACATGGATTGGACGAACCACTGAATTGCCGCATTGCAGAGATATTGTATTTAAG
TGCCTAGCTCGATACATAAACGGGTCTCTCTGGTTAGACCAGATCTGAGCCTGGGAGCTCTCTGGCTAAC
TAGGGAACCCACTGCTTAAGCCTCAATAAAGCTTGCCTTGAGTGCTTCAAGTAGTGTGTGCCCGTCTGTT
GTGTGACTCTGGTAACTAGAGATCCCTCAGACCCTTTTAGTCAGTGTGGAAAATCTCTAGCAGTGGCGCC
CGAACAGGGACTTGAAAGCGAAAGGGAAACCAGAGGAGCTCTCTCGACGCAGGACTCGGCTTGCTGAAGC
GCGCACGGCAAGAGGCGAGGGGCGGCGACTGGTGAGTACGCCAAAAATTTTGACTAGCGGAGGCTAGAAG
GAGAGAGATGGGTGCGAGAGCGTCAGTATTAAGCGGGGGAGAATTAGATCGCGATGGGAAAAAATTCGGT
TAAGGCCAGGGGGAAAGAAAAAATATAAATTAAAACATATAGTATGGGCAAGCAGGGAGCTAGAACGATT
CGCAGTTAATCCTGGCCTGTTAGAAACATCAGAAGGCTGTAGACAAATACTGGGACAGCTACAACCATCC
CTTCAGACAGGATCAGAAGAACTTAGATCATTATATAATACAGTAGCAACCCTCTATTGTGTGCATCAAA
GGATAGAGATAAAAGACACCAAGGAAGCTTTAGACAAGATAGAGGAAGAGCAAAACAAAAGTAAGACCAC
CGCACAGCAAGCGGCCGCTGATCTTCAGACCTGGAGGAGGAGATATGAGGGACAATTGGAGAAGTGAATT
ATATAAATATAAAGTAGTAAAAATTGAACCATTAGGAGTAGCACCCACCAAGGCAAAGAGAAGAGTGGTG
CAGAGAGAAAAAAGAGCAGTGGGAATAGGAGCTTTGTTCCTTGGGTTCTTGGGAGCAGCAGGAAGCACTA
TGGGCGCAGCGTCAATGACGCTGACGGTACAGGCCAGACAATTATTGTCTGGTATAGTGCAGCAGCAGAA
CAATTTGCTGAGGGCTATTGAGGCGCAACAGCATCTGTTGCAACTCACAGTCTGGGGCATCAAGCAGCTC
CAGGCAAGAATCCTGGCTGTGGAAAGATACCTAAAGGATCAACAGCTCCTGGGGATTTGGGGTTGCTCTG
GAAAACTCATTTGCACCACTGCTGTGCCTTGGAATGCTAGTTGGAGTAATAAATCTCTGGAACAGATTTG
GAATCACACGACCTGGATGGAGTGGGACAGAGAAATTAACAATTACACAAGCTTAATACACTCCTTAATT
GAAGAATCGCAAAACCAGCAAGAAAAGAATGAACAAGAATTATTGGAATTAGATAAATGGGCAAGTTTGT
GGAATTGGTTTAACATAACAAATTGGCTGTGGTATATAAAATTATTCATAATGATAGTAGGAGGCTTGGT
AGGTTTAAGAATAGTTTTTGCTGTACTTTCTATAGTGAATAGAGTTAGGCAGGGATATTCACCATTATCG
TTTCAGACCCACCTCCCAACCCCGAGGGGACCCATGCATTGCATCTCAATTAGTCAGCAACCAGGTGTGG
AAAGTCCCCAGGCTCCCCAGCAGGCAGAAGTATGCAAAGCATGCGTCTCAATTAGTCAGCAACCATAGTC
CCGCCCCTAACTCCGCCCATCCCGCCCCTAACTCCGCCCAGTTCCGCCCATTCTCCGCCCCATGGCTGAC
TAATTTTTTTTATTTATGCAGAGGCCGAGGCCGCCTCGGCCTCTGAGCTATTCCAGAAGTAGTGAGGAGG
CTTTTTTGGAGGCCTAGGCTTTTGCAAAAAGCTTTCTAGAGGTACCACCGGAGCTTACCATGACCGAGTA
CAAGCCCACGGTGCGCCTCGCCACCCGCGACGACGTCCCCAGGGCCGTACGCACCCTCGCCGCCGCGTTC
GCCGACTACCCCGCCACGCGCCACACCGTCGATCCGGACCGCCACATCGAGCGGGTCACCGAGCTGCAAG
AACTCTTCCTCACGCGCGTCGGGCTCGACATCGGCAAGGTGTGGGTCGCGGACGACGGCGCCGCCGTGGC
GGTCTGGACCACGCCGGAGAGCGTCGAAGCGGGGGCGGTGTTCGCCGAGATCGGCCCGCGCATGGCCGAG
TTGAGCGGTTCCCGGCTGGCCGCGCAGCAACAGATGGAAGGCCTCCTGGCGCCGCACCGGCCCAAGGAGC
CCGCGTGGTTCCTGGCCACCGTCGGCGTCTCGCCCGACCACCAGGGCAAGGGTCTGGGCAGCGCCGTCGT
GCTCCCCGGAGTGGAGGCGGCCGAGCGCGCCGGGGTGCCCGCCTTCCTGGAGACCTCCGCGCCCCGCAAC
CTCCCCTTCTACGAGCGGCTCGGCTTCACCGTCACCGCCGACGTCGAGGTGCCCGAAGGACCGCGCACCT
GGTGCATGACCCGCAAGCCCGGTGCCAGTTAACGAATTCTAGATCTTGAGACAAATGGCAGTATTCATCC
ACAATTTTAAAAGAAAAGGGGGGATTGGGGGGTACAGTGCAGGGGAAAGAATAGTAGACATAATAGCAAC
AGACATACAAACTAAAGAATTACAAAAACAAATTACAAAAATTCAAAATTTTCGGGTTTATTACAGGGAC
AGCAGAGATCCACTTTGGCGCCGGCTCGAGGCCTGCAGGTGCAAAGATGGATAAAGTTTTAAACAGAGAG
GAATCTTTGCAGCTAATGGACCTTCTAGGTCTTGAAAGGAGTGGGAATTGGCTCCGGTGCCCGTCAGTGG
GCAGAGCGCACATCGCCCACAGTCCCCGAGAAGTTGGGGGGAGGGGTCGGCAATTGAACCGGTGCCTAGA
GAAGGTGGCGCGGGGTAAACTGGGAAAGTGATGTCGTGTACTGGCTCCGCCTTTTTCCCGAGGGTGGGGG
AGAACCGTATATAAGTGCAGTAGTCGCCGTGAACGTTCTTTTTCGCAACGGGTTTGCCGCCAGAACACAG
GTAAGTGCCGTGTGTGGTTCCCGCGGGCCTGGCCTCTTTACGGGTTATGGCCCTTGCGTGCCTTGAATTA
CTTCCACCTGGCTGCAGTACGTGATTCTTGATCCCGAGCTTCGGGTTGGAAGTGGGTGGGAGAGTTCGAG
GCCTTGCGCTTAAGGAGCCCCTTCGCCTCGTGCTTGAGTTGAGGCCTGGCCTGGGCGCTGGGGCCGCCGC
GTGCGAATCTGGTGGCACCTTCGCGCCTGTCTCGCTGCTTTCGATAAGTCTCTAGCCATTTAAAATTTTT
GATGACCTGCTGCGACGCTTTTTTTCTGGCAAGATAGTCTTGTAAATGCGGGCCAAGATCTGCACACTGG
TATTTCGGTTTTTGGGGCCGCGGGCGGCGACGGGGCCCGTGCGTCCCAGCGCACATGTTCGGCGAGGCGG
GGCCTGCGAGCGCGGCCACCGAGAATCGGACGGGGGTAGTCTCAAGCTGGCCGGCCTGCTCTGGTGCCTG
GCCTCGCGCCGCCGTGTATCGCCCCGCCCTGGGCGGCAAGGCTGGCCCGGTCGGCACCAGTTGCGTGAGC
GGAAAGATGGCCGCTTCCCGGCCCTGCTGCAGGGAGCTCAAAATGGAGGACGCGGCGCTCGGGAGAGCGG
GCGGGTGAGTCACCCACACAAAGGAAAAGGGCCTTTCCGTCCTCAGCCGTCGCTTCATGTGACTCCACGG
AGTACCGGGCGCCGTCCAGGCACCTCGATTAGTTCTCGAGCTTTTGGAGTACGTCGTCTTTAGGTTGGGG
GGAGGGGTTTTATGCGATGGAGTTTCCCCACACTGAGTGGGTGGAGACTGAAGTTAGGCCAGCTTGGCAC
TTGATGTAATTCTCCTTGGAATTTGCCCTTTTTGAGTTTGGATCTTGGTTCATTCTCAAGCCTCAGACAG
TGGTTCAAAGTTTTTTTCTTCCATTTCAGGTGTCGTGAGGCTAGCATCGATTGATCAACAAGTTTGTACA
AAAAAGTTGGCATGAGTGAGTCGAGCTCGAAGTCCAGCCAGCCCTTGGCCTCCAAGCAGGAAAAGGACGG
CACTGAGAAGCGGGGCCGGGGCAGGCCGCGCAAGCAGCCTCCGAAGGAGCCCAGCGAAGTGCCAACACCT
AAGAGACCTCGGGGCCGACCAAAGGGAAGCAAAAACAAGGGTGCTGCCAAGACCCGGAAAACCACCACAA
CTCCAGGAAGGAAACCAAGGGGCAGACCCAAAAAACTGGAGAAGGAGGAAGAGGAGGGCATCTCGCAGGA
GTCCTCGGAGGAGGAGCAGTGCCCAACTTTCTTGTACAAAGTGGTTGATATCGGTAAGCCTATCCCTAAC
CCTCTCCTCGGTCTCGATTCTACGTAGTAATGAACTAGTCCGTAACTTGAAAGTATTTCGATTTCTTGGC
TTTATATATCTTGTGGAAAGGACGATTTATAAACCATCACTACACGCGAACGCGTTAAGTCGACAATCAA
CCTCTGGATTACAAAATTTGTGAAAGATTGACTGGTATTCTTAACTATGTTGCTCCTTTTACGCTATGTG
GATACGCTGCTTTAATGCCTTTGTATCATGCTATTGCTTCCCGTATGGCTTTCATTTTCTCCTCCTTGTA
TAAATCCTGGTTGCTGTCTCTTTATGAGGAGTTGTGGCCCGTTGTCAGGCAACGTGGCGTGGTGTGCACT
GTGTTTGCTGACGCAACCCCCACTGGTTGGGGCATTGCCACCACCTGTCAGCTCCTTTCCGGGACTTTCG
CTTTCCCCCTCCCTATTGCCACGGCGGAACTCATCGCCGCCTGCCTTGCCCGCTGCTGGACAGGGGCTCG
GCTGTTGGGCACTGACAATTCCGTGGTGTTGTCGGGGAAATCATCGTCCTTTCCTTGGCTGCTCGCCTGT
GTTGCCACCTGGATTCTGCGCGGGACGTCCTTCTGCTACGTCCCTTCGGCCCTCAATCCAGCGGACCTTC
CTTCCCGCGGCCTGCTGCCGGCTCTGCGGCCTCTTCCGCGTCTTCGCCTTCGCCCTCAGACGAGTCGGAT
CTCCCTTTGGGCCGCCTCCCCGCGTCGACTTTAAGACCAATGACTTACAAGGCAGCTGTAGATCTTAGCC
ACTTTTTAAAAGAAAAGGGGGGACTGGAAGGGCTAATTCACTCCCAACGAAGACAAGATCTGCTTTTTGC
TTGTACTGGGTCTCTCTGGTTAGACCAGATCTGAGCCTGGGAGCTCTCTGGCTAACTAGGGAACCCACTG
CTTAAGCCTCAATAAAGCTTGCCTTGAGTGCTTCAAGTAGTGTGTGCCCGTCTGTTGTGTGACTCTGGTA
ACTAGAGATCCCTCAGACCCTTTTAGTCAGTGTGGAAAATCTCTAGCAGTACGTATAGTAGTTCATGTCA
TCTTATTATTCAGTATTTATAACTTGCAAAGAAATGAATATCAGAGAGTGAGAGGAACTTGTTTATTGCA
GCTTATAATGGTTACAAATAAAGCAATAGCATCACAAATTTCACAAATAAAGCATTTTTTTCACTGCATT
CTAGTTGTGGTTTGTCCAAACTCATCAATGTATCTTATCATGTCTGGCTCTAGCTATCCCGCCCCTAACT
CCGCCCATCCCGCCCCTAACTCCGCCCAGTTCCGCCCATTCTCCGCCCCATGGCTGACTAATTTTTTTTA
TTTATGCAGAGGCCGAGGCCGCCTCGGCCTCTGAGCTATTCCAGAAGTAGTGAGGAGGCTTTTTTGGAGG
CCTAGGGACGTACCCAATTCGCCCTATAGTGAGTCGTATTACGCGCGCTCACTGGCCGTCGTTTTACAAC
GTCGTGACTGGGAAAACCCTGGCGTTACCCAACTTAATCGCCTTGCAGCACATCCCCCTTTCGCCAGCTG
GCGTAATAGCGAAGAGGCCCGCACCGATCGCCCTTCCCAACAGTTGCGCAGCCTGAATGGCGAATGGG
[124 nt withheld, positions 6089-6212]
C
[91 nt withheld, positions 6214-6304]
A
[49 nt withheld, positions 6306-6354]
CCTTTGACGTTGGAGTCCACGTTCTTT
[37 nt withheld, positions 6382-6418]
ACCCTATCTCGGTCTATTCTTTTGATTTATAAGGGATTTTGCCGATTTCGGCCTATTGGTTAAAAAATGA
GCTGATTTAACAAAAATTTAACGCGAATTTTAACAAAATATTAACGCTTACAATTTAGGTGGCACTTTTC
GGGGAAATGTGCGCGGAACCCCTATTTGTTTATTTTTCTAAATACATTCAAATATGTATCCGCTCATGAG
ACAATAACCCTGATAAATGCTTCAATAATATTGAAAAAGGAAGAGTATGAGTATTCAACATTTCCGTGTC
GCCCTTATTCCCTTTTTTGCGGCATTTTGCCTTCCTGTTTTTGCTCACCCAGAAACGCTGGTGAAAGTAA
AAGATGCTGAAGATCAGTTGGGTGCACGAGTGGGTTACATCGAACTGGATCTCAACAGCGGTAAGATCCT
TGAGAGTTTTCGCCCCGAAGAACGTTTTCCAATGATGAGCACTTTTAAAGTTCTGCTATGTGGCGCGGTA
TTATCCCGTATTGACGCCGGGCAAGAGCAACTCGGTCGCCGCATACACTATTCTCAGAATGACTTGGTTG
AGTACTCACCAGTCACAGAAAAGCATCTTACGGATGGCATGACAGTAAGAGAATTATGCAGTGCTGCCAT
AACCATGAGTGATAACACTGCGGCCAACTTACTTCTGACAACGATCGGAGGACCGAAGGAGCTAACCGCT
TTTTTGCACAACATGGGGGATCATGTAACTCGCCTTGATCGTTGGGAACCGGAGCTGAATGAAGCCATAC
CAAACGACGAGCGTGACACCACGATGCCTGTAGCAATGGCAACAACGTTGCGCAAACTATTAACTGGCGA
ACTACTTACTCTAGCTTCCCGGCAACAATTAATAGACTGGATGGAGGCGGATAAAGTTGCAGGACCACTT
CTGCGCTCGGCCCTTCCGGCTGGCTGGTTTATTGCTGATAAATCTGGAGCCGGTGAGCGTGGGTCTCGCG
GTATCATTGCAGCACTGGGGCCAGATGGTAAGCCCTCCCGTATCGTAGTTATCTACACGACGGGGAGTCA
GGCAACTATGGATGAACGAAATAGACAGATCGCTGAGATAGGTGCCTCACTGATTAAGCATTGGTAACTG
TCAGACCAAGTTTACTCATATATACTTTAGATTGATTTAAAACTTCATTTTTAATTTAAAAGGATCTAGG
TGAAGATCCTTTTTGATAATCTCATGACCAAAATCCCTTAACGTGAGTTTTCGTTCCACTGAGCGTCAGA
CCCCGTAGAAAAGATCAAAGGATCTTCTTGAGATCCTTTTTTTCTGCGCGTAATCTGCTGCTTGCAAACA
AAAAAACCACCGCTACCAGCGGTGGTTTGTTTGCCGGATCAAGAGCTACCAACTCTTTTTCCGAAGGTAA
CTGGCTTCAGCAGAGCGCAGATACCAAATACTGTTCTTCTAGTGTAGCCGTAGTTAGGCCACCACTTCAA
GAACTCTGTAGCACCGCCTACATACCTCGCTCTGCTAATCCTGTTACCAGTGGCTGCTGCCAGTGGCGAT
AAGTCGTGTCTTACCGGGTTGGACTCAAGACGATAGTTACCGGATAAGGCGCAGCGGTCGGGCTGAACGG
GGGGTTCGTGCACACAGCCCAGCTTGGAGCGAACGACCTACACCGAACTGAGATACCTACAGCGTGAGCT
ATGAGAAAGCGCCACGCTTCCCGAAGGGAGAAAGGCGGACAGGTATCCGGTAAGCGGCAGGGTCGGAACA
GGAGAGCGCACGAGGGAGCTTCCAGGGGGAAACGCCTGGTATCTTTATAGTCCTGTCGGGTTTCGCCACC
TCTGACTTGAGCGTCGATTTTTGTGATGCTCGTCAGGGGGGCGGAGCCTATGGAAAAACGCCAGCAACGC
GGCCTTTTTACGGTTCCTGGCCTTTTGCTGGCCTTTTGCTCACATGTTCTTTCCTGCGTTATCCCCTGAT
TCTGTGGATAACCGTATTACCGCCTTTGAGTGAGCTGATACCGCTCGCCGCAGCCGAACGACCGAGCGCA
GCGAGTCAGTGAGCGAGGAAGCGGAAGAGCGCCCAATACGCAAACCGCCTCTCCCCGCGCGTTGGCCGAT
TCATTAATGCAGCTGGCACGACAGGTTTCCCGACTGGAAAGCGGGCAGTGAGCGCAACGCAATTAATGTG
AGTTAGCTCACTCATTAGGCACCCCAGGCTTTACACTTTATGCTTCCGGCTCGTATGTTGTGTGGAATTG
TGAGCGGATAACAATTTCACACAGGAAACAGCTATGACCATGATTACGCCAAGCGCGCAATTAACCCTCA
CTAAAGGGAACAAAAGCTGGAGCTGCAAGC
Features (pLannotate 1.2.2; 34 found; start..end, strand, type, name):
      5..231     +  promoter       RSV promoter: Rous sarcoma virus enhancer/promoter
    232..412     +  LTR            5' LTR (truncated): truncated 5' long terminal repeat (LTR) from HIV-1
    459..584     +  misc_feature   HIV-1 Ψ: packaging signal of human immunodeficiency virus type 1
    568..931     +  CDS            HIV-1 gag (fragment): gag protein from human immunodeficiency virus 1; gag
   1077..1310    +  misc_feature   RRE: The Rev response element (RRE) of HIV-1 allows for Rev-dependent mRNA export from the nucleus to the cytoplasm.
   1687..1713    +  CDS            Rev (fragment): human immunodeficiency virus 1 (HIV-1) Rev protein; rev; enhances nuclear export of unspliced and incompletely spliced viral mRNAs
   1720..1743    +  promoter       SV40 promoter (fragment): SV40 early promoter
   1744..1815    +  promoter       SV40 promoter (fragment): SV40 enhancer and early promoter
   1839..1974    +  rep_origin     SV40 ori: SV40 origin of replication
   2020..2616    +  CDS            PuroR (fragment): puromycin N-acetyltransferase; pac from Streptomyces; confers resistance to puromycin
   2665..2782    +  misc_feature   cPPT/CTS: central polypurine tract and central termination sequence of HIV-1
   2847..2913    +  CDS            small t antigen (fragment): SV40 (simian virus 40) small t antigen
   2920..4098    +  promoter       EF-1α promoter: strong constitutive promoter for human elongation factor EF-1α
   4119..4136    +  protein_bind   attB1 (fragment): mutant version of attB; core recombination site for the Gateway® BP reaction BP Clonase™
   4142..4429    +  CDS            HMGA1 (fragment): HMGA1_HUMAN - Also known as HMGIY. Experimental evidence at protein level: Swiss-Prot protein existence level 1. HMG-I/Y bind preferentially to the minor groove of A+T rich regions in double-stranded DNA. It is suggested that these proteins could function in nucleosome phasing and in the 3'-end processing of mRNA transcripts. They are also involved in the transcription regulation of genes containing, or in close proximity to A+T-rich regions. From Homo sapiens (Human).
   4432..4455    -  protein_bind   attB2: mutant version of attB; recombination site for the Gateway® BP reaction BP Clonase™
   4463..4504    +  CDS            V5 tag: epitope tag from simian virus 5
   4520..4573    +  promoter       U6 promoter (fragment): RNA polymerase III promoter for human U6 snRNA
   4615..5203    +  misc_feature   WPRE: woodchuck hepatitis virus posttranscriptional regulatory element
   5254..5273    +  misc_feature   cPPT/CTS (fragment): central polypurine tract and central termination sequence of HIV-1
   5275..5508    +  LTR            3' LTR (ΔU3): self-inactivating 3' long terminal repeat (LTR) from HIV-1
   5586..5707    +  polyA_signal   SV40 poly(A) signal: SV40 polyadenylation signal
   5747..5882    +  rep_origin     SV40 ori: SV40 origin of replication
   5903..5921    -  promoter       T7 promoter: promoter for bacteriophage T7 RNA polymerase
   5929..6084    +  CDS            lacZα (fragment): LacZα fragment of β-galactosidase; lacZ fragment
   6089..6517    +  rep_origin     f1 ori (sequence partly withheld): f1 bacteriophage origin of replication; arrow indicates direction of (+) strand synthesis
   6570..6674    +  promoter       AmpR promoter: bla
   6675..7535    +  CDS            AmpR: β-lactamase; bla; confers resistance to ampicillin, carbenicillin, and related antibiotics
   7706..8294    +  rep_origin     ori: high-copy-number ColE1/pMB1/pBR322/pUC origin of replication
   8477..8569    +  CDS            lacI (fragment): lac repressor; lacI; The lac repressor binds to the lac operator to inhibit transcription in E. coli. This inhibition can be relieved by adding lactose or isopropyl-β-D-thiogalactopyranoside (IPTG).
   8582..8603    +  protein_bind   CAP binding site: CAP binding activates transcription in the presence of cAMP. E. coli catabolite activator protein
   8618..8648    +  promoter       lac promoter: promoter for the E. coli lac operon
   8656..8672    +  protein_bind   lac operator: The lac repressor binds to the lac operator to inhibit transcription in E. coli. This inhibition can be relieved by adding lactose or isopropyl-β-D-thiogalactopyranoside (IPTG). lac repressor encoded by lacI
   8717..8735    +  promoter       T3 promoter: promoter for bacteriophage T3 RNA polymerase
