[The description below was written by a language model from this plasmid's Addgene catalogue record and pLannotate feature annotations shown in this document.]
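Description:
TFORF3275 is a lentiviral mammalian expression plasmid built on the pLX_TRC317 backbone and carrying the human HMGA1 open reading frame, one member of a barcoded transcription factor ORF collection. It is propagated in E. coli through a high-copy ColE1/pUC-type origin with ampicillin selection (AmpR), and also carries an f1 origin and remnants of a lac/lacZα cloning region flanked by T7 and T3 promoters. The depositor notes that the plasmid can recombine, as is common for LTR-containing vectors. The sequenced record is 8,758 nt, consistent with the stated backbone and insert sizes.

The viral portion follows a third-generation, self-inactivating design. An RSV promoter drives a truncated HIV-1 5' LTR, followed by the Ψ packaging signal, a gag fragment, the RRE for Rev-dependent export of the genomic RNA, a cPPT/CTS element, the WPRE, and a ΔU3 3' LTR with a downstream SV40 polyadenylation signal. Within the provirus, an SV40 early promoter expresses puromycin N-acetyltransferase so that transduced cells can be selected. A separate EF-1α promoter drives HMGA1, which was introduced by Gateway cloning and is flanked by attB1 and attB2 sites, with a C-terminal V5 epitope tag for detection. HMGA1 is an architectural chromatin protein that binds the minor groove of AT-rich DNA.

According to the record, each ORF in the collection is paired with a unique 24-bp barcode. The feature table does not annotate this barcode, so its position is not stated. The barcodes allow the overexpressed factor to be identified in pooled screens, such as those examining transcription factor-driven differentiation.
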