Addgene plasmid #144751: TFORF3275
Purpose: Lentiviral vector for overexpressing transcription factor ORFs with unique 24-bp barcodes. Barcodes facilitate identification of transcription factors in pooled screens.
Depositing lab: Feng Zhang. Depositing organization: Broad Institute. Publication: A transcription factor atlas of directed differentiation. Joung J, Ma S, Tay T, Geiger-Schuller KR, Kirchgatterer PC, Verdine VK, Guo B, Arias-Garcia MA, Allen WE, Singh A, Kuksenko O, Abudayyeh OO, Gootenberg JS, Fu Z, Macrae RK, Buenrostro JD, Regev A, Zhang F. Cell. 2023 Jan 5;186(1):209-229.e26. doi: 10.1016/j.cell.2022.11.026. PubMed 36608654.
Backbone
  Vector backbone: pLX_TRC317
  Backbone manufacturer: Broad Institute Genetic Perturbation Platform
  Backbone size w/o insert (bp): 8264
  Vector type: Mammalian Expression, Lentiviral
  Selectable markers: Puromycin
Growth in bacteria
  Bacterial resistance: Ampicillin, 100 μg/mL
  Growth temperature: 37°C
  Growth strain: NEB Stable
  Copy number: High Copy
Gene/Insert
  Gene/Insert name: HMGA1
  Species: H. sapiens (human)
  Insert size (bp): 494
  Entrez Gene: HMGA1 (a.k.a. HMG-R, HMGA1A, HMGIY)
  Promoter: EF1a
  Tag / fusion protein: V5 (C terminal on insert)
  Cloning method: Gateway Cloning
  Sequencing primers: 5′ GGGTGGAGACTGAAGTTAGGCCAG; 3′ CACATAGCGTAAAAGGAGCAACATAG
Resource information
  A portion of this plasmid was derived from a plasmid made by: Broad Institute Genetic Perturbation Platform
Terms and licenses: Academic/Nonprofit Terms; Industry Terms: Not Available to Industry
Depositor comments: NM_145905.2 Please test multiple small colonies in case of plasmid recombination. To make this collection available in a timely manner, a portion of this collection was not fully sequenced by Addgene. If an Addgene verified full plasmid sequence is not available, please contact us prior to placing an order to request the full sequence.
How to cite: TFORF3275 was a gift from Feng Zhang (Addgene plasmid # 144751 ; http://n2t.net/addgene:144751 ; RRID:Addgene_144751)
