>Addgene plasmid #144751 | TFORF3275 | depositor partial sequence | sequence record 286368 | Insert
ATCGATTGATCAACAAGTTTGTACAAAAAAGTTGGCATGAGTGAGTCGAGCTCGAAGTCCAGCCAGCCCT
TGGCCTCCAAGCAGGAAAAGGACGGCACTGAGAAGCGGGGCCGGGGCAGGCCGCGCAAGCAGCCTCCGAA
GGAGCCCAGCGAAGTGCCAACACCTAAGAGACCTCGGGGCCGACCAAAGGGAAGCAAAAACAAGGGTGCT
GCCAAGACCCGGAAAACCACCACAACTCCAGGAAGGAAACCAAGGGGCAGACCCAAAAAACTGGAGAAGG
AGGAAGAGGAGGGCATCTCGCAGGAGTCCTCGGAGGAGGAGCAGTGCCCAACTTTCTTGTACAAAGTGGT
TGATATCGGTAAGCCTATCCCTAACCCTCTCCTCGGTCTCGATTCTACGTAGTAATGAACTAGTCCGTAA
CTTGAAAGTATTTCGATTTCTTGGCTTTATATATCTTGTGGAAAGGACGATTTATAAACCATCACTACAC
GCGA
