>Addgene plasmid #144751 | TFORF3275 | depositor partial sequence | sequence record 286369 | Barcode
TTTATAAACCATCACTACACGCGA
